>Addgene plasmid #78273 | J23103-mRFP1-331Bb | depositor full sequence | sequence record 146149 | J23103-mRFP1-331Bb sequence 3797 bps
CTGATAGCTAGCTCAGTCCTAGGGATTATGCTAGCTACTAGTGAAAGAGGAGAAATACTAGATGGCTTCC
TCCGAAGACGTTATCAAAGAGTTCATGCGTTTCAAAGTTCGTATGGAAGGTTCCGTTAACGGTCACGAGT
TCGAAATCGAAGGTGAAGGTGAAGGTCGTCCGTACGAAGGTACCCAGACCGCTAAACTGAAAGTTACCAA
AGGTGGTCCGCTGCCGTTCGCTTGGGACATCCTGTCCCCGCAGTTCCAGTACGGTTCCAAAGCTTACGTT
AAACACCCGGCTGACATCCCGGACTACCTGAAACTGTCCTTCCCGGAAGGTTTCAAATGGGAACGTGTTA
TGAACTTCGAAGACGGTGGTGTTGTTACCGTTACCCAGGACTCCTCCCTGCAAGACGGTGAGTTCATCTA
CAAAGTTAAACTGCGTGGTACCAACTTCCCGTCCGACGGTCCGGTTATGCAGAAAAAAACCATGGGTTGG
GAAGCTTCCACCGAACGTATGTACCCGGAAGACGGTGCTCTGAAAGGTGAAATCAAAATGCGTCTGAAAC
TGAAAGACGGTGGTCACTACGACGCTGAAGTTAAAACCACCTACATGGCTAAAAAACCGGTTCAGCTGCC
GGGTGCTTACAAAACCGACATCAAACTGGACATCACCTCCCACAACGAAGACTACACCATCGTTGAACAG
TACGAACGTGCTGAAGGTCGTCACTCCACCGGTGCTTAATAACGCTGATAGTGCTAGTGTAGATCGCTAC
TAGAGCCAGGCATCAAATAAAACGAAAGGCTCAGTCGAAAGACTGGGCCTTTCGTTTTATCTGTTGTTTG
TCGGTGAACGCTCTCTACTAGAGTCACACTGGCTCACCTTCGGGTGGGCCTTTCTGCGTTTATATACTAG
AAGCGGCCGCTGCAGCTTGGACTCCTGTTGATAGATCCAGTAATGACCTCAGAACTCCATCTGGATTTGT
TCAGAACGCTCGGTTGCCGCCGGGCGTTTTTTATTGGTGAGAATCCAGGGGTCCCCAATAATTACGATTT
AAATTGGCGAAAATGAGACGTTGATCGGCACGTAAGAGGTTCCAACTTTCACCATAATGAAATAAGATCA
CTACCGGGCGTATTTTTTGAGTTATCGAGATTTTCAGGAGCTAAGGAAGCTAAAATGGAGAAAAAAATCA
CTGGATATACCACCGTTGATATATCCCAATGGCATCGTAAAGAACATTTTGAGGCATTTCAGTCAGTTGC
TCAATGTACCTATAACCAGACCGTTCAGCTGGATATTACGGCCTTTTTAAAGACCGTAAAGAAAAATAAG
CACAAGTTTTATCCGGCCTTTATTCACATTCTTGCCCGCCTGATGAATGCTCATCCGGAATTTCGTATGG
CAATGAAAGACGGTGAGCTGGTGATATGGGATAGTGTTCACCCTTGTTACACCGTTTTCCATGAGCAAAC
TGAAACGTTTTCATCGCTCTGGAGTGAATACCACGACGATTTCCGGCAGTTTCTACACATATATTCGCAA
GATGTGGCGTGTTACGGTGAAAACCTGGCCTATTTCCCTAAAGGGTTTATTGAGAATATGTTTTTCGTCT
CAGCCAATCCCTGGGTGAGTTTCACCAGTTTTGATTTAAACGTGGCCAATATGGACAACTTCTTCGCCCC
CGTTTTCACCATGGGCAAATATTATACGCAAGGCGACAAGGTGCTGATGCCGCTGGCGATTCAGGTTCAT
CATGCCGTTTGTGATGGCTTCCATGTCGGCAGAATGCTTAATGAATTACAACAGTACTGCGATGAGTGGC
AGGGCGGGGCGTAATTTGACTTTTGTCCTTTTCCGCTGCATAACCCTGCTTCGGGGTCATTATAGCGATT
TTTTCGGTATATCCATCCTTTTTCGCACGATATACAGGATTTTGCCAAAGGGTTCGTGTAGACTTTCCTT
GGTGTATCCAACGGCGTCAGCCGGGCAGGATAGGTGAAGTAGGCCCACCCGCGAGCGGGTGTTCCTTCTT
CACTGTCCCTTATTCGCACCTGGCGGTGCTCAACGGGAATCCTGCTCTGCGAGGCTGGCCGTAGGCCGGC
CCTACCGGCGCGGCAGCGTTACCCGTGTCGGCGGCTCCAACGGCTCGCCATCGTCCAGAAAACACGGCTC
ATCGGGCATCGGCAGGCGCTGCTGCCCGCGCCGTTCCCATTCCTCCGTTTCGGTCAAGGCTGGCAGGTCT
GGTTCCATGCCCGGAATGCCGGGCTGGCTGGGCGGCTCCTCGCCGGGGCCGGTCGGTAGTTGCTGCTCGC
CCGGATACAGGGTCGGGATGCGGCGCAGGTCGCCATGCCCCAACAGCGATTCGTCCTGGTCGTCGTGATC
AACCACCACGGCGGCACTGAACACCGACAGGCGCAACTGGTCGCGGGGCTGGCCCCACGCCACGCGGTCA
TTGACCACGTAGGCCGACACGGTGCCGGGGCCGTTGAGCTTCACGACGGAGATCCAGCGCTCGGCCACCA
AGTCCTTGACTGCGTATTGGACCGTCCGCAAAGAACGTCCGATGAGCTTGGAAAGTGTCTTCTGGCTGAC
CACCACGGCGTTCTGGTGGCCCATCTGCGCCACGAGGTGATGCAGCAGCATTGCCGCCGTGGGTTTCCTC
GCAATAAGCCCGGCCCACGCCTCATGCGCTTTGCGTTCCGTTTGCACCCAGTGACCGGGCTTGTTCTTGG
CTTGAATGCCGATTTCTCTGGACTGCGTGGCCATGCTTATCTCCATGCGGTAGGGGTGCCGCACGGTTGC
GGCACCATGCGCAATCAGCTGCAACTTTTCGGCAGCGCGACAACAATTATGCGTTGCGTAAAAGTGGCAG
TCAATTACAGATTTTCTTTAACCTACGCAATGAGCTATTGCGGGGGGTGCCGCAATGAGCTGTTGCGTAC
CCCCCTTTTTTAAGTTGTTGATTTTTAAGTCTTTCGCATTTCGCCCTATATCTAGTTCTTTGGTGCCCAA
AGAAGGGCACCCCTGCGGGGTTCCCCCACGCCTTCGGCGCGGCTCCCCCTCCGGCAAAAAGTGGCCCCTC
CGGGGCTTGTTGATCGACTGCGCGGCCTTCGGCCTTGCCCAAGGTGGCGCTGCCCCCTTGGAACCCCCGC
ACTCGCCGCCGTGAGGCTCGGGGGGCAGGCGGGCGGGCTTCGCCCTTCGACTGCCCCCACTCGCATAGGC
TTGGGTCGTTCCAGGCGCGTCAAGGCCAAGCCGCTGCGCGGTCGCTGCGCGAGCCTTGACCCGCCTTCCA
CTTGGTGTCCAACCGGCAAGCGAAGCGCGCAGGCCGCAGGCCGGAGGCTTTTCCCCAGAGAAAATTAAAA
AAATTGATGGGGCAAGGCCGCAGGCCGCGCAGTTGGAGCCGGTGGGTATGTGGTCGAAGGCTGGGTAGCC
GGTGGGCAATCCCTGTGGTCAAGCTCGTGGGCAGGCGCAGCCTGTCCATCAGCTTGTCCAGCAGGGTTGT
CCACGGGCCGAGCGAAGCGAGCCAGCCGGTGGCCGCTCGCGGCCATCGTCCACATATCCACGGGCTGGCA
AGGGAGCGCAGCGACCGCGCAGGGCGAAGCCCGGAGAGCAAGCCCGTAGGGGGGGCGCGCCCAGCTGTCT
AGGGCGGCGGATTTGTCCTACTCAGGAGAGCGTTCACCGACAAACAACAGATAAAACGAAAGGCCCAGTC
TTTCGACTGAGCCTTTCGTTTTATTTGATGCCTTTAATTAAAGCGGATAACAATTTCACACAGGAGAATT
CGCGGCCGCTTCTAGAG
Features (pLannotate 1.2.2; 13 found; start..end, strand, type, name):
      6..23      +  promoter       J23119(SpeI) promoter (fragment): bacterial promoter (Registry of Standard Biological Parts BBa J23119) modified to end with an SpeI site
     62..736     +  CDS            mRFP1: mRFP1 is a basic (constitutively fluorescent) red fluorescent protein published in 2002, derived from Discosoma sp.. It is reported to be a somewhat slowly-maturing monomer with low acid sensitivity.
    784..855     +  terminator     rrnB T1 terminator: transcription terminator T1 from the E. coli rrnB gene
    871..898     +  terminator     T7Te terminator: phage T7 early transcription terminator
    905..925     +  misc_feature   BioBrick suffix: universal suffix for all parts
    930..1024    +  terminator     lambda t0 terminator: transcription terminator from phage lambda
   1072..1174    +  promoter       cat promoter: promoter of the E. coli cat gene encoding chloramphenicol acetyltransferase
   1175..1831    +  CDS            cat: CAT_ECOLX - Experimental evidence at protein level: Swiss-Prot protein existence level 1. This enzyme is an effector of chloramphenicol resistance in bacteria. From Escherichia coli. This protein is used as a marker in many commonly used cloning vectors, such as pACYC184.
   1983..2091    +  oriT           oriT: incP origin of transfer
   2102..2764    -  CDS            pBBR1 Rep: replication protein for the broad-host-range plasmid pBBR1 from Bordetella bronchiseptica
   2765..3536    -  rep_origin     pBBR1 oriV: replication origin of the broad-host-range plasmid pBBR1 from Bordetella bronchiseptica; requires the pBBR1 Rep protein for replication
   3651..3737    -  terminator     rrnB T1 terminator: Escherichia coli rrnB; transcription terminator T1 from the E. coli rrnB gene
   3776..3797    +  misc_feature   BioBrick prefix: BioBrick prefix for parts that do not start with "ATG"
