[The description below was written by a language model from this plasmid's Addgene catalogue record and pLannotate feature annotations shown in this document.]
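Description:
J23103-mRFP1-331Bb is a small (about 3.8 kb) broad-host-range bacterial reporter plasmid built on pSEVA331Bb, a backbone that here carries BioBrick prefix and suffix sequences flanking the cargo site. Replication depends on the pBBR1 oriV together with its cognate pBBR1 Rep protein, a system from Bordetella bronchiseptica that functions in many Gram-negative species as well as in E. coli. Selection is by chloramphenicol, conferred by the cat gene under its own promoter. An incP oriT is also present, which allows the plasmid to be mobilised by conjugation from a donor strain that supplies the transfer functions. The copy number is not recorded.

The payload is a simple constitutive expression cassette: the synthetic promoter J23103 drives the monomeric red fluorescent protein mRFP1. J23103 belongs to the Anderson collection of constitutive promoters. The automated annotation detects only a short fragment matching the related family member J23119, consistent with J23103 being a sequence variant of that consensus promoter rather than indicating a different part. Downstream of mRFP1, rrnB T1 and T7Te terminators stop transcription, and the backbone's lambda t0 terminator and a further rrnB T1 terminator sit on either side of the cargo region to insulate it from read-through.

The associated publication describes a genetic toolkit for engineering bacterial cellulose production in a new cellulose-producing strain. In that context, this plasmid most plausibly serves as one member of a set of promoter-reporter constructs, where red fluorescence gives a readout of J23103 strength in the host. The record itself states only that it places mRFP1 behind this constitutive promoter.
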