Addgene plasmid #78273: J23103-mRFP1-331Bb
Purpose: mRFP1 behind constitutive promoter J23103 in pSEVA331Bb backbone
Depositing lab: Tom Ellis. Depositing organization: Imperial College London. Publication: Engineering control of bacterial cellulose production using a genetic toolkit and a new cellulose-producing strain. Florea M, Hagemann H, Santosa G, Abbott J, Micklem CN, Spencer-Milnes X, de Arroyo Garcia L, Paschou D, Lazenbatt C, Kong D, Chughtai H, Jensen K, Freemont PS, Kitney R, Reeve B, Ellis T. Proc Natl Acad Sci U S A. 2016 Jun 14;113(24):E3431-40. doi: 10.1073/pnas.1522985113. Epub 2016 May 31. PubMed 27247386.
Backbone
  Vector backbone: pSEVA331Bb
  Backbone size w/o insert (bp): 2893
Growth in bacteria
  Bacterial resistance: Chloramphenicol, 25 μg/mL
  Growth temperature: 37°C
  Growth strain: DH5alpha
  Copy number: Unknown
Gene/Insert
  Gene/Insert name: J23103-mRFP1
Terms and licenses: Academic/Nonprofit Terms; Industry Terms: Not Available to Industry
How to cite: J23103-mRFP1-331Bb was a gift from Tom Ellis (Addgene plasmid # 78273 ; http://n2t.net/addgene:78273 ; RRID:Addgene_78273)
