>Addgene plasmid #78273 | J23103-mRFP1-331Bb | addgene partial sequence | sequence record 150638 | M13pUC-Rev 5'-AGCGGATAACAATTTCACACAGG-3'
GCTAGCTCAGTCCTAGGGATTATGCTAGCTACTAGTGAAAGAGGAGAAATACTAGATGGCTTCCTCCGAA
GACGTTATCAAAGAGTTCATGCGTTTCAAAGTTCGTATGGAAGGTTCCGTTAACGGTCACGAGTTCGAAA
TCGAAGGTGAAGGTGAAGGTCGTCCGTACGAAGGTACCCAGACCGCTAAACTGAAAGTTACCAAAGGTGG
TCCGCTGCCGTTCGCTTGGGACATCCTGTCCCCGCAGTTCCAGTACGGTTCCAAAGCTTACGTTAAACAC
CCGGCTGACATCCCGGACTACCTGAAACTGTCCTTCCCGGAAGGTTTCAAATGGGAACGTGTTATGAACT
TCGAAGACGGTGGTGTTGTTACCGTTACCCAGGACTCCTCCCTGCAAGACGGTGAGTTCATCTACAAAGT
TAAACTGCGTGGTACCAACTTCCCGTCCGACGGTCCGGTTATGCAGAAAAAAACCATGGGTTGGGAAGCT
TCCACCGAACGTATGTACCCGGAAGACGGTGCTCTGAAAGGTGAAATCAAAATGCGTCTGAAACTGAAAG
ACGGTGGTCACTACGACGCTGAAGTTAAAACCACCTACATGGCTAAAAAACCGGTTCAGCTGCCGGGTGC
TTACAAAACCGACATCAAACTGGACATCACCTCCCACAACGAAGACTACACCATCGTTGAACAGTACGAA
CGTGCTGAAGGTCGTCACTCCACCGGTGCTTAATAACGCTGATAGTGCTAGTGTAGATCGCTACTAGAGC
CAGGCATCAA
