>Addgene plasmid #78273 | J23103-mRFP1-331Bb | addgene partial sequence | sequence record 151148 | jkRFP-R 5'-gctttggaaccgtactggaa-3'
ACTTTCAGTTTAGCGGTCTGGGTACCTTCGTACGGACGACCTTCACCTTCACCTTCGATTTCGAACTCGT
GACCGTTAACGGAACCTTCCATACGAACTTTGAAACGCATGAACTCTTTGATAACGTCTTCGGAGGAAGC
CATCTAGTATTTCTCCTCTTTCACTAGTAGCTAGCATAATCCCTAGGACTGAGCTAGCTATCAGCTCTAG
AAGCGGCCGCGAATTCTCCTGTGTGAAATTGTTATCCGCTTTAATTAAAGGCATCAAATAAAACGAAAGG
CTCAGTCGAAAGACTGGGCCTTTCGTTTTATCTGTTGTTTGTCGGTGAACGCTCTCCTGAGTAGGACAAA
TCCGCCGCCCTAGACAGCTGGGCGCGCCCCCCCTACGGGCTTGCTCTCCGGGCTTCGCCCTGCGCGGTCG
CTGCGCTCCCTTGCCAGCCCGTGGATATGTGGACGA
